Addgene plasmid #10677: pBabe HcRed
Purpose: (Empty Backbone)
Depositing lab: William Hahn. Depositing organization: Dana-Farber Cancer Institute. Publication: Transformation of human and murine fibroblasts without viral oncoproteins. Boehm JS, Hession MT, Bulmer SE, Hahn WC. Mol Cell Biol. 2005 Aug . 25(15):6464-74. 10.1128/MCB.25.15.6464-6474.2005 PubMed 16024784.
Backbone
  Vector backbone: pBABE HcRed
  Backbone size (bp): 5100
  Vector type: Mammalian Expression, Retroviral
  Selectable markers: HcRed
Growth in bacteria
  Bacterial resistance: Ampicillin, 100 μg/mL
  Growth temperature: 37°C
  Growth strain: DH5alpha
  Copy number: High Copy
Gene/Insert
  Gene/Insert name: None
  Cloning method: Restriction Enzyme
  Sequencing primers: 5′ pBABE 5'; 3′ pBABE-3
Terms and licenses: Academic/Nonprofit Terms; Industry Terms: Not Available to Industry
Depositor comments: pBabe-puro was digested with ClaI, blunted and purified. Linearized vector was digested with HindIII, releasing the 4.4kb vector piece. pcDNA-HcRed was digested with HindIII and PmeI, and the 700bp piece containing HcRed was ligated into pBabe.
How to cite: pBabe HcRed was a gift from William Hahn (Addgene plasmid # 10677 ; http://n2t.net/addgene:10677 ; RRID:Addgene_10677)
