[The description below was written by a language model from this plasmid's Addgene catalogue record and the feature table of its GenBank file.]
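Description:
pBabe HcRed is an empty-backbone Moloney murine leukemia virus (MMLV)-based retroviral vector for mammalian expression, in which the puromycin resistance marker of pBabe-puro has been replaced by the far-red fluorescent protein HcRed. According to the depositor's notes, the marker region of pBabe-puro was excised and a roughly 700 bp HcRed fragment taken from a pcDNA-HcRed plasmid was ligated in its place. The resulting plasmid is about 5.1 to 5.2 kb. It is propagated in E. coli through a high-copy ColE1/pUC-type origin and selected with ampicillin via the beta-lactamase gene and its own promoter.

The retroviral cassette is bounded by two MMLV long terminal repeats. Downstream of the 5′ LTR lie the Psi packaging signal and a truncated gag segment lacking its start codon, which together support encapsidation of the vector RNA when the viral proteins are supplied in trans by a packaging system. The cloning region for a gene of interest sits between the gag remnant and the internal SV40 enhancer/early promoter, flanked by the standard pBABE 5′ and 3′ sequencing primer sites, so an inserted gene would be transcribed from the 5′ LTR. No insert is present in this plasmid. The SV40 promoter, which also contains the SV40 origin, drives a mammalian codon-optimized HcRed1 coding sequence preceded by a Kozak consensus.

Because the marker is fluorescent rather than a drug resistance gene, transduced cells can be identified or sorted by far-red fluorescence. This is useful when combining several retroviral vectors in one cell population, in keeping with the associated work on stepwise transformation of human and murine fibroblasts.
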