LOCUS       Exported 5172 bp ds-DNA circular SYN 12-MAY-2021
DEFINITION  synthetic circular DNA
ACCESSION   .
VERSION     .
KEYWORDS    pBabe HcRed
SOURCE      synthetic DNA construct
  ORGANISM  synthetic DNA construct
REFERENCE   1 (bases 1 to 5172)
  AUTHORS   Boehm JS, Hession MT, Bulmer SE, Hahn WC
  TITLE     Transformation of human and murine fibroblasts without viral
            oncoproteins.
  JOURNAL   Mol Cell Biol. 2005 Aug . 25(15):6464-74.
  PUBMED    16024784
REFERENCE   2 (bases 1 to 5172)
  AUTHORS   .
  TITLE     Direct Submission
  JOURNAL   Exported May 12, 2021 from SnapGene Server 1.1.58
            http://www.snapgene.com
FEATURES             Location/Qualifiers
     source          1..5172
                     /organism="synthetic DNA construct"
                     /mol_type="other DNA"
     LTR             8..477
                     /note="long terminal repeat from Moloney murine leukemia
                     virus"
     misc_feature    542..741
                     /label=MMLV Psi
                     /note="packaging signal of Moloney murine leukemia virus
                     (MMLV)"
     CDS             942..1358
                     /label=gag (truncated)
                     /note="truncated Moloney murine leukemia virus (MMLV) gag
                     gene lacking the start codon"
     primer_bind     1288..1310
                     /label=pLXSN 5'
                     /note="Murine stem cell virus, forward primer. Also called
                     MSCV"
     primer_bind     1326..1342
                     /label=pBABE 5'
                     /note="Psi packaging signal, forward primer for pBABE
                     vectors"
     primer_bind     complement(1416..1436)
                     /label=pBABE 3'
                     /note="SV40 enhancer, reverse primer for pBABE vectors"
     promoter        1421..1750
                     /label=SV40 promoter
                     /note="SV40 enhancer and early promoter"
     rep_origin      1601..1736
                     /label=SV40 ori
                     /note="SV40 origin of replication"
     primer_bind     1663..1682
                     /label=SV40pro-F
                     /note="SV40 promoter/origin, forward primer"
     regulatory      1782..1791
                     /regulatory_class="other"
                     /note="vertebrate consensus sequence for strong initiation
                     of translation (Kozak, 1987)"
     CDS             1788..2474
                     /codon_start=1
                     /product="far-red fluorescent variant of Heteractis crispa
                     chromoprotein"
                     /label=HcRed1
                     /note="mammalian codon-optimized"
                     /translation="MVSGLLKESMRIKMYMEGTVNGHYFKCEGEGDGNPFAGTQSMRIH
                     VTEGAPLPFAFDILAPCCEYGSRTFVHHTAEIPDFFKQSFPEGFTWERTTTYEDGGILT
                     AHQDTSLEGNCLIYKVKVHGTNFPADGPVMKNKSGGWEPSTEVVYPENGVLCGRNVMAL
                     KVGDRHLICHHYTSYRSKKAVRALTMPGFHFTDIRLQMLRKKKDEYFELYEASVARYSD
                     LPEKAN"
     LTR             2666..3135
                     /note="long terminal repeat from Moloney murine leukemia
                     virus"
     primer_bind     complement(3265..3282)
                     /label=L4440
                     /note="L4440 vector, forward primer"
     rep_origin      complement(3436..4024)
                     /direction=LEFT
                     /label=ori
                     /note="high-copy-number ColE1/pMB1/pBR322/pUC origin of
                     replication"
     primer_bind     complement(3516..3535)
                     /label=pBR322ori-F
                     /note="pBR322 origin, forward primer"
     CDS             complement(4184..5044)
                     /codon_start=1
                     /gene="bla"
                     /product="beta-lactamase"
                     /label=AmpR
                     /note="confers resistance to ampicillin, carbenicillin, and
                     related antibiotics"
                     /translation="MSIQHFRVALIPFFAAFCLPVFAHPETLVKVKDAEDQLGARVGYI
                     ELDLNSGKILESFRPEERFPMMSTFKVLLCGAVLSRIDAGQEQLGRRIHYSQNDLVEYS
                     PVTEKHLTDGMTVRELCSAAITMSDNTAANLLLTTIGGPKELTAFLHNMGDHVTRLDRW
                     EPELNEAIPNDERDTTMPVAMATTLRKLLTGELLTLASRQQLIDWMEADKVAGPLLRSA
                     LPAGWFIADKSGAGERGSRGIIAALGPDGKPSRIVVIYTTGSQATMDERNRQIAEIGAS
                     LIKHW"
     primer_bind     4807..4826
                     /label=Amp-R
                     /note="Ampicillin resistance gene, reverse primer"
     promoter        complement(5045..5149)
                     /gene="bla"
                     /label=AmpR promoter
ORIGIN
        1 ctgcagcctg aatatgggcc aaacaggata tctgtggtaa gcagttcctg ccccggctca
       61 gggccaagaa cagatggaac agctgaatat gggccaaaca ggatatctgt ggtaagcagt
      121 tcctgccccg gctcagggcc aagaacagat ggtccccaga tgcggtccag ccctcagcag
      181 tttctagaga accatcagat gtttccaggg tgccccaagg acctgaaatg accctgtgcc
      241 ttatttgaac taaccaatca gttcgcttct cgcttctgtt cgcgcgcttc tgctccccga
      301 gctcaataaa agagcccaca acccctcact cggggcgcca gtcctccgat tgactgagtc
      361 gcccgggtac ccgtgtatcc aataaaccct cttgcagttg catccgactt gtggtctcgc
      421 tgttccttgg gagggtctcc tctgagtgat tgactacccg tcagcggggg tctttcattt
      481 gggggctcgt ccgggatcgg gagacccctg cccagggacc accgacccac caccgggagg
      541 caagctggcc agcaacttat ctgtgtctgt ccgattgtct agtgtctatg actgatttta
      601 tgcgcctgcg tcggtactag ttagctaact agctctgtat ctggcggacc cgtggtggaa
      661 ctgacgagtt ctgaacaccc ggccgcaacc ctgggagacg tcccagggac tttgggggcc
      721 gtttttgtgg cccgacctga ggaagggagt cgatgtggaa tccgaccccg tcaggatatg
      781 tggttctggt aggagacgag aacctaaaac agttcccgcc tccgtctgaa tttttgcttt
      841 cggtttggaa ccgaagccgc gcgtcttgtc tgctgcagcg ctgcagcatc gttctgtgtt
      901 gtctctgtct gactgtgttt ctgtatttgt ctgaaaatta gggccagact gttaccactc
      961 ccttaagttt gaccttaggt cactggaaag atgtcgagcg gatcgctcac aaccagtcgg
     1021 tagatgtcaa gaagagacgt tgggttacct tctgctctgc agaatggcca acctttaacg
     1081 tcggatggcc gcgagacggc acctttaacc gagacctcat cacccaggtt aagatcaagg
     1141 tcttttcacc tggcccgcat ggacacccag accaggtccc ctacatcgtg acctgggaag
     1201 ccttggcttt tgacccccct ccctgggtca agccctttgt acaccctaag cctccgcctc
     1261 ctcttcctcc atccgccccg tctctccccc ttgaacctcc tcgttcgacc ccgcctcgat
     1321 cctcccttta tccagccctc actccttctc taggcgccgg ccggatccca gtgtggtggt
     1381 acgtaggaat tcgccagcac agtggtcgac cctgtggaat gtgtgtcagt tagggtgtgg
     1441 aaagtcccca ggctccccag caggcagaag tatgcaaagc atgcatctca attagtcagc
     1501 aaccaggtgt ggaaagtccc caggctcccc agcaggcaga agtatgcaaa gcatgcatct
     1561 caattagtca gcaaccatag tcccgcccct aactccgccc atcccgcccc taactccgcc
     1621 cagttccgcc cattctccgc cccatggctg actaattttt tttatttatg cagaggccga
     1681 ggccgcctcg gcctctgagc tattccagaa gtagtgagga ggcttttttg gaggcctagg
     1741 cttttgcaaa aagcttggta ccgagctcgg atccaccggt cgccaccatg gtgagcggcc
     1801 tgctgaagga gagtatgcgc atcaagatgt acatggaggg caccgtgaac ggccactact
     1861 tcaagtgcga gggcgagggc gacggcaacc ccttcgccgg cacccagagc atgagaatcc
     1921 acgtgaccga gggcgccccc ctgcccttcg ccttcgacat cctggccccc tgctgcgagt
     1981 acggcagcag gaccttcgtg caccacaccg ccgagatccc cgacttcttc aagcagagct
     2041 tccccgaggg cttcacctgg gagagaacca ccacctacga ggacggcggc atcctgaccg
     2101 cccaccagga caccagcctg gagggcaact gcctgatcta caaggtgaag gtgcacggca
     2161 ccaacttccc cgccgacggc cccgtgatga agaacaagag cggcggctgg gagcccagca
     2221 ccgaggtggt gtaccccgag aacggcgtgc tgtgcggccg gaacgtgatg gccctgaagg
     2281 tgggcgaccg gcacctgatc tgccaccact acaccagcta ccggagcaag aaggccgtgc
     2341 gcgccctgac catgcccggc ttccacttca ccgacatccg gctccagatg ctgcggaaga
     2401 agaaggacga gtacttcgag ctgtacgagg ccagcgtggc ccggtacagc gacctgcccg
     2461 agaaggccaa ctgaagcggc cgcgactcta gagggcccgt ttataaaata aaagatttta
     2521 tttagtctcc agaaaaaggg gggaatgaaa gaccccacct gtaggtttgg caagctagct
     2581 taagtaacgc cattttgcaa ggcatggaaa aatacataac tgagaataga gaagttcaga
     2641 tcaaggtcag gaacagatgg aacagctgaa tatgggccaa acaggatatc tgtggtaagc
     2701 agttcctgcc ccggctcagg gccaagaaca gatggaacag ctgaatatgg gccaaacagg
     2761 atatctgtgg taagcagttc ctgccccggc tcagggccaa gaacagatgg tccccagatg
     2821 cggtccagcc ctcagcagtt tctagagaac catcagatgt ttccagggtg ccccaaggac
     2881 ctgaaatgac cctgtgcctt atttgaacta accaatcagt tcgcttctcg cttctgttcg
     2941 cgcgcttctg ctccccgagc tcaataaaag agcccacaac ccctcactcg gggcgccagt
     3001 cctccgattg actgagtcgc ccgggtaccc gtgtatccaa taaaccctct tgcagttgca
     3061 tccgacttgt ggtctcgctg ttccttggga gggtctcctc tgagtgattg actacccgtc
     3121 agcgggggtc tttcacatgc agcatgtatc aaaattaatt tggttttttt tcttaagtat
     3181 ttacattaaa tggccatagt tgcattaatg aatcggccaa cgcgcgggga gaggcggttt
     3241 gcgtattggg cgctcttccg cttcctcgct cactgactcg ctgcgctcgg tcgttcggct
     3301 gcggcgagcg gtatcagctc actcaaaggc ggtaatacgg ttatccacag aatcagggga
     3361 taacgcagga aagaacatgt gagcaaaagg ccagcaaaag gccaggaacc gtaaaaaggc
     3421 cgcgttgctg gcgtttttcc ataggctccg cccccctgac gagcatcaca aaaatcgacg
     3481 ctcaagtcag aggtggcgaa acccgacagg actataaaga taccaggcgt ttccccctgg
     3541 aagctccctc gtgcgctctc ctgttccgac cctgccgctt accggatacc tgtccgcctt
     3601 tctcccttcg ggaagcgtgg cgctttctca tagctcacgc tgtaggtatc tcagttcggt
     3661 gtaggtcgtt cgctccaagc tgggctgtgt gcacgaaccc cccgttcagc ccgaccgctg
     3721 cgccttatcc ggtaactatc gtcttgagtc caacccggta agacacgact tatcgccact
     3781 ggcagcagcc actggtaaca ggattagcag agcgaggtat gtaggcggtg ctacagagtt
     3841 cttgaagtgg tggcctaact acggctacac tagaagaaca gtatttggta tctgcgctct
     3901 gctgaagcca gttaccttcg gaaaaagagt tggtagctct tgatccggca aacaaaccac
     3961 cgctggtagc ggtggttttt ttgtttgcaa gcagcagatt acgcgcagaa aaaaaggatc
     4021 tcaagaagat cctttgatct tttctacggg gtctgacgct cagtggaacg aaaactcacg
     4081 ttaagggatt ttggtcatga gattatcaaa aaggatcttc acctagatcc ttttgcggcc
     4141 gcaaatcaat ctaaagtata tatgagtaaa cttggtctga cagttaccaa tgcttaatca
     4201 gtgaggcacc tatctcagcg atctgtctat ttcgttcatc catagttgcc tgactccccg
     4261 tcgtgtagat aactacgata cgggagggct taccatctgg ccccagtgct gcaatgatac
     4321 cgcgagaccc acgctcaccg gctccagatt tatcagcaat aaaccagcca gccggaaggg
     4381 ccgagcgcag aagtggtcct gcaactttat ccgcctccat ccagtctatt aattgttgcc
     4441 gggaagctag agtaagtagt tcgccagtta atagtttgcg caacgttgtt gccattgcta
     4501 caggcatcgt ggtgtcacgc tcgtcgtttg gtatggcttc attcagctcc ggttcccaac
     4561 gatcaaggcg agttacatga tcccccatgt tgtgcaaaaa agcggttagc tccttcggtc
     4621 ctccgatcgt tgtcagaagt aagttggccg cagtgttatc actcatggtt atggcagcac
     4681 tgcataattc tcttactgtc atgccatccg taagatgctt ttctgtgact ggtgagtact
     4741 caaccaagtc attctgagaa tagtgtatgc ggcgaccgag ttgctcttgc ccggcgtcaa
     4801 tacgggataa taccgcgcca catagcagaa ctttaaaagt gctcatcatt ggaaaacgtt
     4861 cttcggggcg aaaactctca aggatcttac cgctgttgag atccagttcg atgtaaccca
     4921 ctcgtgcacc caactgatct tcagcatctt ttactttcac cagcgtttct gggtgagcaa
     4981 aaacaggaag gcaaaatgcc gcaaaaaagg gaataagggc gacacggaaa tgttgaatac
     5041 tcatactctt cctttttcaa tattattgaa gcatttatca gggttattgt ctcatgagcg
     5101 gatacatatt tgaatgtatt tagaaaaata aacaaatagg ggttccgcgc acatttcccc
     5161 gaaaagtgcc ac
//
