>Addgene plasmid #10677 | pBabe HcRed | addgene partial sequence | sequence record 17567 | 10677 with pBABE 5'
ACGTAGGAATTCCCAGCACAGTGGTCGACCCTGTGGAATGTGTGTCAGTTAGGGTGTGGAAAGTCCCCAG
GCTCCCCAGCAGGCAGAAGTATGCAAAGCATGCATCTCAATTAGTCAGCAACCAGGTGTGGAAAGTCCCC
AGGCTCCCCAGCAGGCAGAAGTATGCAAAGCATGCATCTCAATTAGTCAGCAACCATAGTCCCGCCCCTA
ACTCCGCCCATCCCGCCCCTAACTCCGCCCAGTTCCGCCCATTCTCCGCCCCATGGCTGACTAATTTTTT
TTATTTATGCAGAGGCCGAGGCCGCCTCGGCCTCTGAGCTATTCCAGAAGTAGTGAGGAGGCTTTTTTGG
AGGCCTAGGCTTTTGCAAAAAGCTTGGTACCGAGCTCGGATCCACCGGTCGCCACCATGGTGAGCGGCCT
GCTGAAGGAGAGTATGCGCATCAAGATGTACATGGAGGGCACCGTGAACGGCCACTACTTCAAGTGCGAG
GGCGAGGGCGACGGCAACCCCTTCGCCGGCACCCAGAGCATGAGAATCCACGTGACCGAGGGCGCCCCCC
TGCCCTTCGCCTTCGACATCCTGGCCCCCTGCTGCGAGTACGGCAGCAGGACCTTCGTGCACCACACCGC
CGAGATCCCCGACTTCTTCAAGCAGAGCTTCCCCGAGGGCTTCACCTGGGAGAGAACCACCACCTACGAG
GACGGCGGCATCCTGACCGCCCACCAGGACACCAGCCTGGAGGGCAACTGCCTGATCTACAAGGTGAAGG
TGCACGGCACCAACTTCCCCGCCGACGGCCCCGTGATGA
